Addgene plasmid #214585: AiP1933 - pAAV-AiE2446m-minBG-SYFP2-WPRE-BGHpA
Purpose: AiE2446m is an enhancer sequence, designed to drive AAV-mediated transgene expression in specific populations of brain cells
Depositing lab: The Allen Institute for Brain Science & Bosiljka Tasic. Depositing organization: Allen Institute. Publication: A suite of enhancer AAVs and transgenic mouse lines for genetic access to cortical cell types. Ben-Simon Y, Hooper M, Narayan S, Daigle TL, Dwivedi D, Way SW, Oster A, Stafford DA, Mich JK, Taormina MJ, Martinez RA, Opitz-Araya X, Roth JR, Alexander JR, Allen S, Amster A, Arbuckle J, Ayala A, Baker PM, Bakken TE, Barcelli T, Barta S, Bendrick J, Bertagnolli D, Bielstein C, Bishwakarma P, Bowlus J, Boyer G, Brouner K, Casian B, Casper T, Chakka AB, Chakrabarty R, Chance RK, Chavan S, Clark M, Colbert K, Collman F, Daniel S, Departee M, DiValentin P, Donadio N, Dotson N, Egdorf T, Fliss T, Gabitto M, Garcia J, Gary A, Gasperini M, Gloe J, Goldy J, Gore BB, Graybuck L, Greisman N, Haeseleer F, Halterman C, Haradon Z, Hastings SD, Helback O, Ho W, Hockemeyer D, Huang C, Huff S, Hunker A, Johansen N, Jones D, Juneau Z, Kalmbach B, Kannan M, Khem S, Kussick E, Kutsal R, Larsen R, Lee C, Lee AY, Leibly M, Lenz GH, Li S, Liang E, Lusk N, Madigan Z, Malloy J, Malone J, McCue R, Melchor J, Mollenkopf T, Moosman S, Morin E, Newman D, Ng L, Ngo K, Omstead V, Otto S, Oyama A, Pena N, Pham T, Phillips E, Pom CA, Potekhina L, Ransford S, Ray PL, Rette D, Reynoldson C, Rimorin C, Rocha D, Ruiz A, Sanchez REA, Sawyer L, Sedeno-Cortes A, Sevigny JP, Shapovalova N, Shepard N, Shulga L, Sigler AR, Siverts L, Soliman S, Somasundaram S, Staats B, Stewart K, Szelenyi E, Tieu M, Trader C, Tran A, van Velthoven CTJ, Walker M, Wang Y, Weed N, Wirthlin M, Wood T, Wynalda B, Yao Z, Zhou T, Ariza J, Dee N, Reding M, Ronellenfitch K, Mufti S, Sunkin SM, Smith KA, Esposito L, Waters J, Thyagarajan B, Yao S, Lein ES, Zeng H, Levi BP, Ngai J, Ting JT, Tasic B. Cell. 2025 May 16:S0092-8674(25)00513-6. doi: 10.1016/j.cell.2025.05.002. PubMed 40403729.
Backbone
  Vector backbone: pAAV2
  Vector type: AAV
Growth in bacteria
  Bacterial resistance: Ampicillin, 100 μg/mL
  Growth temperature: 37°C
  Growth strain: NEB Stable
  Copy number: High Copy
Gene/Insert
  Gene/Insert name: SYFP2
  Species: Synthetic
  Promoter: minBG
  Cloning method: Gibson Cloning
Terms and licenses: Academic/Nonprofit Terms; Industry Terms: Not Available to Industry
Depositor comments: 5' Cloning Site: SgrAI (destroyed), 3' Cloning Site: SgrAI (destroyed). Please visit https://doi.org/10.1101/2024.06.10.597244 for bioRxiv preprint.
How to cite: AiP1933 - pAAV-AiE2446m-minBG-SYFP2-WPRE-BGHpA was a gift from The Allen Institute for Brain Science & Bosiljka Tasic (Addgene plasmid # 214585 ; http://n2t.net/addgene:214585 ; RRID:Addgene_214585)
