[The description below was written by a language model from this plasmid's Addgene catalogue record and pLannotate feature annotations shown in this document.]
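Description:
AiP1933 - pAAV-AiE2446m-minBG-SYFP2-WPRE-BGHpA is an AAV transfer plasmid built on a pAAV2 backbone and used to package an enhancer-driven fluorescent reporter into recombinant adeno-associated virus. In bacteria it is maintained through a high-copy ColE1/pUC-type origin and selected with ampicillin via the β-lactamase gene and its native promoter. The backbone also carries an f1 phage origin and short pBR322-derived remnants (bom and rop fragments). The 4,987 nt sequence shows one complete AAV2 inverted terminal repeat and, on the other side of the cassette, only short ITR fragments. This pattern may reflect how hard these hairpin repeats are to sequence and annotate, or a partial deletion; the record does not settle which.

Between the ITRs lies a single expression unit. The AiE2446m enhancer sits upstream of a minimal beta-globin promoter (minBG), which has little activity on its own, so transcription depends on the enhancer. It drives SYFP2, a rapidly maturing monomeric yellow fluorescent protein derived from Aequorea victoria. A WPRE, annotated as two fragments, follows the reporter to enhance transcript stability and expression, and a bovine growth hormone polyadenylation signal terminates the message. Neither the enhancer nor minBG is annotated in the feature table. The region upstream of SYFP2 instead carries matches to mouse LINE-1 ORF2 fragments, which most likely reflect repeat-derived genomic sequence within the enhancer rather than a functional coding region.

The stated purpose is to drive AAV-mediated transgene expression in specific populations of brain cells, as part of a collection of enhancer AAVs for genetic access to cortical cell types. The record does not specify which cell population AiE2446m targets.
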