Features (pLannotate 1.2.2; 16 found; start..end, strand, type, name):
    583..610     -  repeat_region  AAV2 ITR (fragment): inverted terminal repeat of adeno-associated virus serotype 2 inverted
    639..666     -  repeat_region  AAV2 ITR (fragment): inverted terminal repeat of adeno-associated virus serotype 2 inverted
    739..1327    -  rep_origin     ori: high-copy-number ColE1/pMB1/pBR322/pUC origin of replication
   1498..2358    -  CDS            AmpR: β-lactamase; bla; confers resistance to ampicillin, carbenicillin, and related antibiotics
   2359..2463    -  promoter       AmpR promoter: bla
   2558..2593    +  CDS            rop (fragment): Rop protein, which maintains plasmids at low copy number; rop
   2695..2744    +  misc_feature   bom (fragment): basis of mobility region from pBR322
   2745..3200    -  rep_origin     f1 ori (sequence partly withheld): f1 bacteriophage origin of replication; arrow indicates direction of (+) strand synthesis
   3219..3270    +  misc_feature   bom (fragment): basis of mobility region from pBR322
   3275..3415    -  repeat_region  AAV2 ITR: inverted terminal repeat of adeno-associated virus serotype 2 inverted
   3533..3644    -  polyA_signal   bGH poly(A) signal: bovine growth hormone polyadenylation signal
   3661..3741    -  misc_feature   WPRE (fragment): woodchuck hepatitis virus posttranscriptional regulatory element
   3747..3904    -  misc_feature   WPRE (fragment): woodchuck hepatitis virus posttranscriptional regulatory element
   3944..4660    -  CDS            SYFP2: SYFP2 is a basic (constitutively fluorescent) yellow fluorescent protein published in 2006, derived from Aequorea victoria. It is reported to be a very rapidly-maturing monomer with moderate acid sensitivity.
   4755..4982    +  CDS            Pol (fragment): LORF2_MOUSE - Also known as Gm17492. Experimental evidence at protein level: Swiss-Prot protein existence level 1. Has a reverse transcriptase activity required for target- primed reverse transcription of the LINE-1 element mRNA, a crucial step in LINE-1 retrotransposition. Has also an endonuclease activity that allows the introduction of nicks in the chromosomal target DNA. Cleaves DNA in AT-rich regions between a 5' stretch of purines and a 3' stretch of pyrimidines, corresponding to sites of LINE-1 integration in the genome. From Mus musculus (Mouse).
   4981..170     +  CDS            Pol (fragment) (across the origin): LORF2_MOUSE - Also known as Gm17492. Experimental evidence at protein level: Swiss-Prot protein existence level 1. Has a reverse transcriptase activity required for target- primed reverse transcription of the LINE-1 element mRNA, a crucial step in LINE-1 retrotransposition. Has also an endonuclease activity that allows the introduction of nicks in the chromosomal target DNA. Cleaves DNA in AT-rich regions between a 5' stretch of purines and a 3' stretch of pyrimidines, corresponding to sites of LINE-1 integration in the genome. From Mus musculus (Mouse).
>Addgene plasmid #214585 | AiP1933 - pAAV-AiE2446m-minBG-SYFP2-WPRE-BGHpA | addgene full sequence | sequence record 432590 | Addgene NGS Result
TCTCATGCTCATGGATTGGCAGAACCAACATAGTAAAAGTGGCCATCCTGCCAAGGGCAATCTACAGATT
CACTGCAGTACCCATCAAAATCCCAACACAGTTCTTCAGAGACATGGAAAGAGCAATTCTCAAATTCATC
TGGAAAGGCAAAAAGCCCAGAATAGCTAAAAACAGTTCTTAACAATGCCAAGAATTTGGCATTTACTCAT
GAGATCTGGTACAACTGGATTGAAATTTGAGGAAAAAGTAGGTTACCACCTGTCATTTAAGCAGTGCTGC
ATTTTCTATATTTAGGTTTTAATATGTTTCATTTTGTTTTATCATTTATTTTTAGCACATTTGATGCTCC
CAGTTCTCCCCTCGTTCTTTCTTTGAATCTTAGGTCTTCAATTTAGAAATTGCCATTAATGTACTGTTTT
ATAAATCGACTATGATGCATCCTGTTGAAACCTACTGCCATCTTTTCTTTACCAAGGATTTGAATACTCT
AGTCATTTTTATTTTTCATTTTCAAAATTTTTATTATTGATTATTTTTTGCGGCCGCAGGAACCCCTAGT
GATGGAGTTGGCCACTCCCTCTCTGCGCGCTCGCTCGCTCACTGAGGCCGGGCGACCAAAGGTCGCCCGA
CGCCCGGGCGGCCTCAGTGAGCGAGCGAGCGCGCAGCTGCCTGCAGGACATGTGAGCAAAAGGCCAGCAA
AAGGCCAGGAACCGTAAAAAGGCCGCGTTGCTGGCGTTTTTCCATAGGCTCCGCCCCCCTGACGAGCATC
ACAAAAATCGACGCTCAAGTCAGAGGTGGCGAAACCCGACAGGACTATAAAGATACCAGGCGTTTCCCCC
TGGAAGCTCCCTCGTGCGCTCTCCTGTTCCGACCCTGCCGCTTACCGGATACCTGTCCGCCTTTCTCCCT
TCGGGAAGCGTGGCGCTTTCTCATAGCTCACGCTGTAGGTATCTCAGTTCGGTGTAGGTCGTTCGCTCCA
AGCTGGGCTGTGTGCACGAACCCCCCGTTCAGCCCGACCGCTGCGCCTTATCCGGTAACTATCGTCTTGA
GTCCAACCCGGTAAGACACGACTTATCGCCACTGGCAGCAGCCACTGGTAACAGGATTAGCAGAGCGAGG
TATGTAGGCGGTGCTACAGAGTTCTTGAAGTGGTGGCCTAACTACGGCTACACTAGAAGAACAGTATTTG
GTATCTGCGCTCTGCTGAAGCCAGTTACCTTCGGAAAAAGAGTTGGTAGCTCTTGATCCGGCAAACAAAC
CACCGCTGGTAGCGGTGGTTTTTTTGTTTGCAAGCAGCAGATTACGCGCAGAAAAAAAGGATCTCAAGAA
GATCCTTTGATCTTTTCTACGGGGTCTGACGCTCAGTGGAACGAAAACTCACGTTAAGGGATTTTGGTCA
TGAGATTATCAAAAAGGATCTTCACCTAGATCCTTTTAAATTAAAAATGAAGTTTTAAATCAATCTAAAG
TATATATGAGTAAACTTGGTCTGACAGTTACCAATGCTTAATCAGTGAGGCACCTATCTCAGCGATCTGT
CTATTTCGTTCATCCATAGTTGCCTGACTCCCCGTCGTGTAGATAACTACGATACGGGAGGGCTTACCAT
CTGGCCCCAGTGCTGCAATGATACCGCGAGACCCACGCTCACCGGCTCCAGATTTATCAGCAATAAACCA
GCCAGCCGGAAGGGCCGAGCGCAGAAGTGGTCCTGCAACTTTATCCGCCTCCATCCAGTCTATTAATTGT
TGCCGGGAAGCTAGAGTAAGTAGTTCGCCAGTTAATAGTTTGCGCAACGTTGTTGCCATTGCTACAGGCA
TCGTGGTGTCACGCTCGTCGTTTGGTATGGCTTCATTCAGCTCCGGTTCCCAACGATCAAGGCGAGTTAC
ATGATCCCCCATGTTGTGCAAAAAAGCGGTTAGCTCCTTCGGTCCTCCGATCGTTGTCAGAAGTAAGTTG
GCCGCAGTGTTATCACTCATGGTTATGGCAGCACTGCATAATTCTCTTACTGTCATGCCATCCGTAAGAT
GCTTTTCTGTGACTGGTGAGTACTCAACCAAGTCATTCTGAGAATAGTGTATGCGGCGACCGAGTTGCTC
TTGCCCGGCGTCAATACGGGATAATACCGCGCCACATAGCAGAACTTTAAAAGTGCTCATCATTGGAAAA
CGTTCTTCGGGGCGAAAACTCTCAAGGATCTTACCGCTGTTGAGATCCAGTTCGATGTAACCCACTCGTG
CACCCAACTGATCTTCAGCATCTTTTACTTTCACCAGCGTTTCTGGGTGAGCAAAAACAGGAAGGCAAAA
TGCCGCAAAAAAGGGAATAAGGGCGACACGGAAATGTTGAATACTCATACTCTTCCTTTTTCAATATTAT
TGAAGCATTTATCAGGGTTATTGTCTCATGAGCGGATACATATTTGAATGTATTTAGAAAAATAAACAAA
TAGGGGTTCCGCGCACATTTCCCCGAAAAGTGCCACCTGACGTCTAAGAAACCATTATTATCATGACATT
AACCTATAAAAATAGGCGTATCACGAGGCCCTTTCGTCTCGCGCGTTTCGGTGATGACGGTGAAAACCTC
TGACACATGCAGCTCCCGGAGACGGTCACAGCTTGTCTGTAAGCGGATGCCGGGAGCAGACAAGCCCGTC
AGGGCGCGTCAGCGGGTGTTGGCGGGTGTCGGGGCTGGCTTAACTATGCGGCATCAGAGCAGATTGTACT
GAGAGTGCACCATAAAATTGTAAACGTTAATATTTTGTTAAAATTCGCGTTAAATTTTTGTTAAATCAGC
TCATTTTTTAACCAATAGACCGAAATCGGCAAAATCCCTTATAAATCAAAAGAATAGCCCGAGATAGAGT
[37 nt withheld, positions 2871-2907]
AAAGAACGTGGACTCCAACGTCAAAGG
[141 nt withheld, positions 2935-3075]
G
[46 nt withheld, positions 3077-3122]
A
[95 nt withheld, positions 3124-3218]
TATGCGGTGTGAAATACCGCACAGATGCGTAAGGAGAAAATACCGCATCAGGCGCCCCTGCAGGCAGCTG
CGCGCTCGCTCGCTCACTGAGGCCGCCCGGGCAAAGCCCGGGCGTCGGGCGACCTTTGGTCGCCCGGCCT
CAGTGAGCGAGCGAGCGCGCAGAGAGGGAGTGGCCAACTCCATCACTAGGGGTTCCTGCGGCCGCTCGGT
CCGCACGTGAGATCTCATGCCTGCTATTGTCTTCCCAATCCTCCCCCTTGCTGTCCTGCCCCACCCCACC
CCCCAGAATAGAATGACACCTACTCAGACAATGCGATGCAATTTCCTCATTTTATTAGGAAAGGACAGTG
GGAGTGGCACCTTCCAGGGTCAAGGAAGGCACGGGGGAGGGGCAAACAACAGATGGCTGGCAACTAGAAG
GCACAGTCGAAGATCTCTCGAGCCACGGAATTGTCAGTGCCCAACAGCCGAGCCCCTGTCCAGCAGCGGG
CAAGGCAGGCGGCGATGAGTTCCGCCGTGGCAAGAACTAACCAGGATTTATACAAGGAGGAGAAAATGAA
AGCCATACGGGAAGCAATAGCATGATACAAAGGCATTAAAGCAGCGTATCCACATAGCGTAAAAGGAGCA
ACATAGTTAAGAATACCAGTCAATCTTTCACAAATTTTGTAATCCAGAGGTTGATTATGATATCGAATTC
GCGGCCGCGGCGCGCCGTCGACTTACTTGTACAGCTCGTCCATGCCGAGAGTGATCCCGGCGGCGGTCAC
GAACTCCAGCAGGACCATGTGATCGCGCTTCTCGTTGGGGTCTTTGCTCAGCTTGGACTGGTAGCTCAGG
TAGTGGTTGTCGGGCAGCAGCACGGGGCCGTCGCCGATGGGGGTGTTCTGCTGGTAGTGGTCGGCGAGCT
GCACGCCGCCGTCCTCGATGTTGTGGCGGATCTTGAAGTTGGCCTTGATGCCGTTCTTCTGCTTGTCGGC
GGTGATATAGACGTTGTGGCTGTTGTAGTTGTACTCCAGCTTGTGCCCCAGGATGTTGCCGTCCTCCTTG
AAGTCGATGCCCTTCAGCTCGATGCGGTTCACCAGGGTGTCGCCCTCGAACTTCACCTCGGCGCGGGTCT
TGTAGTTGCCGTCGTCCTTGAAGAAGATGGTGCGCTCCTGGACGTAGCCTTCGGGCATGGCGGACTTGAA
GAAGTCGTGCTGCTTCATGTGGTCGGGGTAGCGGGCGAAGCACTGCACGCCGTAGCCCAGGGTGGTCACG
AGGGTGGGCCAGGGCACGGGCAGCTTGCCGGTGGTGCAGATCAGCTTCAGGGTCAGCTTGCCGTAGGTGG
CATCGCCCTCGCCCTCGCCGGACACGCTGAACTTGTGGCCGTTTACGTCGCCGTCCAGCTCGACCAGGAT
GGGCACCACCCCGGTGAACAGCTCCTCGCCCTTGCTCACCATGGTGGCGACCGGTAGCGCTAGCTTCGAA
AGATCTGGATCCCAGAAGCAAATGTAAGCAATAGATGGCTCTGCCCTGACTTTTATGCCCAGCCCGAGCT
CCGGCAAAGTGGCTGCATATAAAATTAACTCAATTAAATCAGTGACTTTCCTTTATAAAAATGATAAACA
GGTTGAGAAAGAAATTAGGGAAAAAATCCCTTCATAATAGCAACAAATAATATAAGATATCTTAAGGGTA
ACTCTAACCAAACAACTGAAAGATTTGTATGTCAATAACTTCCAGCCTCGCAAGAATGAAATCGAAGATC
TCAGTAAAATGAAGAGATC
